Addgene plasmid #229339: pXTK102 [Term_T1_PartType7]
Purpose: XanthoMoClo Golden Gate Part Plasmid for cloning, contains Term_T1_PartType7
Depositing lab: Michael Springer. Depositing organization: Harvard Medical School. Publication: XanthoMoClo horizontal line A Robust Modular Cloning Genetic Toolkit for the Genera Xanthobacter and Roseixanthobacter. Soltysiak MPM, Ory ALH, Lee AD, Christophersen CE, Jalihal AP, Springer M. ACS Synth Biol. 2025 Apr 18;14(4):1173-1190. doi: 10.1021/acssynbio.4c00806. Epub 2025 Mar 13. PubMed 40080684.
Backbone
  Vector backbone: pXTK
  Vector type: Bacterial Expression
Growth in bacteria
  Bacterial resistance: Ampicillin, 100 μg/mL
  Growth temperature: 37°C
  Growth strain: DH5alpha
  Copy number: Low Copy
Gene/Insert
  Gene/Insert name: T1 Terminator (alt name: Term_T1_PartType7)
  Species: Escherichia coli phage
  Cloning method: Restriction Enzyme; 5′ cloning site unknown (unknown if destroyed)
Terms and licenses: Academic/Nonprofit Terms; Industry Terms: Not Available to Industry
How to cite: pXTK102 [Term_T1_PartType7] was a gift from Michael Springer (Addgene plasmid # 229339 ; http://n2t.net/addgene:229339 ; RRID:Addgene_229339)
