[The description below was written by a language model from this plasmid's Addgene catalogue record and pLannotate feature annotations shown in this document.]
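Description:
pXTK102 [Term_T1_PartType7] is a small (about 1.8 kb) Golden Gate part plasmid from the XanthoMoClo modular cloning toolkit, which was built for genetic engineering of the bacterial genera Xanthobacter and Roseixanthobacter. It sits on the pXTK backbone and is catalogued as a bacterial expression vector, but it works as a storage and donor vector for a single standardised part, not as an expression construct in its own right. It is propagated in E. coli under ampicillin selection. Resistance comes from a TEM-type beta-lactamase (bla) gene driven by its native AmpR promoter and followed by the short central terminator from bacteriophage fd, which limits read-through out of the marker. Replication relies on a ColE1/pMB1-family origin. The annotation describes this origin as high-copy, whereas the catalogue entry lists the plasmid as low copy, and the record does not resolve the difference.

The payload is a single transcription terminator designated T1, assigned to position "Type 7" in the toolkit's part hierarchy. The feature table identifies this roughly 90 bp element as the T1 terminator of the E. coli rrnB ribosomal RNA operon, although the catalogue gives the species as an E. coli phage; these two attributions disagree. No promoter, coding sequence or reporter accompanies the part. The Type IIS restriction sites and overhangs that would release it during assembly are not annotated or named in the record, and the 5′ cloning site is listed as unknown. The plasmid is intended as a source of this terminator for Golden Gate assembly, where it is combined with other toolkit parts to build larger constructs.
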