Features (pLannotate 1.2.2; 5 found; start..end, strand, type, name):
      1..589     +  rep_origin     ori: high-copy-number ColE1/pMB1/pBR322/pUC origin of replication
    625..711     +  terminator     rrnB T1 terminator: Escherichia coli rrnB; transcription terminator T1 from the E. coli rrnB gene
    779..870     +  promoter       AmpR promoter: bla
    871..1728    +  CDS            bla: BLAT_ECOLX - Experimental evidence at protein level: Swiss-Prot protein existence level 1. TEM-type are the most prevalent beta-lactamases in enterobacteria; they hydrolyze the beta-lactam bond in susceptible beta-lactam antibiotics, thus conferring resistance to penicillins and cephalosporins. TEM-3 and TEM-4 are capable of hydrolyzing cefotaxime and ceftazidime. TEM-5 is capable of hydrolyzing ceftazidime. TEM-6 is capable of hydrolyzing ceftazidime and aztreonam. TEM-8/CAZ-2, TEM- 16/CAZ-7 and TEM-24/CAZ-6 are markedly active against ceftazidime. IRT- 4 shows resistance to beta-lactamase in
   1735..1774    +  terminator     fd terminator: central terminator from bacteriophage fd (Otsuka and Kunisawa, 1982)
>Addgene plasmid #229339 | pXTK102 [Term_T1_PartType7] | addgene full sequence | sequence record 464822 | Addgene NGS Result
TTGAGATCCTTTTTTTCTGCGCGTAATCTGCTGCTTGCAAACAAAAAAACCACCGCTACCAGCGGTGGTT
TGTTTGCCGGATCAAGAGCTACCAACTCTTTTTCCGAAGGTAACTGGCTTCAGCAGAGCGCAGATACCAA
ATACTGTTCTTCTAGTGTAGCCGTAGTTAGGCCACCACTTCAAGAACTCTGTAGCACCGCCTACATACCT
CGCTCTGCTAATCCTGTTACCAGTGGCTGCTGCCAGTGGCGATAAGTCGTGTCTTACCGGGTTGGACTCA
AGACGATAGTTACCGGATAAGGCGCAGCGGTCGGGCTGAACGGGGGGTTCGTGCACACAGCCCAGCTTGG
AGCGAACGACCTACACCGAACTGAGATACCTACAGCGTGAGCTATGAGAAAGCGCCACGCTTCCCGAAGG
GAGAAAGGCGGACAGGTATCCGGTAAGCGGCAGGGTCGGAACAGGAGAGCGCACGAGGGAGCTTCCAGGG
GGAAACGCCTGGTATCTTTATAGTCCTGTCGGGTTTCGCCACCTCTGACTTGAGCGTCGATTTTTGTGAT
GCTCGTCAGGGGGGCGGAGCCTATGGAAAAACGCCAGCAACGCGAGTCGGTCTCTATCCGGCATCAAATA
AAACGAAAGGCTCAGTCGAAAGACTGGGCCTTTCGTTTTATCTGTTGTTTGTCGGTGAACGCTCTCCTGA
GTAGGACAAATCCGCCGCCCTAGAGCTGTGAGACCAGAGTAGCCCGCCTAATGAGCGGGCTTTTTTTTAA
TTCCCCTATTTGTTTATTTTTCTAAATACATTCAAATATGTATCCGCTCATGAGACAATAACCCTGATAA
ATGCTTCAATAATATTGAAAAAGGAAGAGTATGAGCATTCAGCATTTTCGTGTGGCGCTGATTCCGTTTT
TTGCGGCGTTTTGCCTGCCGGTGTTTGCGCATCCGGAAACCCTGGTGAAAGTGAAAGATGCGGAAGATCA
ACTGGGTGCGCGCGTGGGCTATATTGAACTGGATCTGAACAGCGGCAAAATTCTGGAATCTTTTCGTCCG
GAAGAACGTTTTCCGATGATGAGCACCTTTAAAGTGCTGCTGTGCGGTGCGGTTCTGAGCCGTGTGGATG
CGGGCCAGGAACAACTGGGCCGTCGTATTCATTATAGCCAGAACGATCTGGTGGAATATAGCCCGGTGAC
CGAAAAACATCTGACCGATGGCATGACCGTGCGTGAACTGTGCAGCGCGGCGATTACCATGAGCGATAAC
ACCGCGGCGAACCTGCTGCTGACGACCATTGGCGGTCCGAAAGAACTGACCGCGTTTCTGCATAACATGG
GCGATCATGTGACCCGTCTGGATCGTTGGGAACCGGAACTGAACGAAGCGATTCCGAACGATGAACGTGA
TACCACCATGCCGGCAGCAATGGCGACCACCCTGCGTAAACTGCTGACGGGTGAGCTGCTGACCCTGGCA
AGCCGCCAGCAACTGATTGATTGGATGGAAGCGGATAAAGTGGCGGGTCCGCTGCTGCGTAGCGCGCTGC
CGGCTGGCTGGTTTATTGCGGATAAAAGCGGTGCGGGCGAACGTGGCAGCCGTGGCATTATTGCGGCGCT
GGGCCCGGATGGTAAACCGAGCCGTATTGTGGTGATTTATACCACCGGCAGCCAGGCGACGATGGATGAA
CGTAACCGTCAGATTGCGGAAATTGGCGCGAGCCTGATTAAACATTGGTAAACCGATACAATTAAAGGCT
CCTTTTGGAGCCTTTTTTTTTGGACGACCCTTGTCAGATCAAAGGATCTTC
